Addgene plasmid #24393: pcDNA4-Beclin1-(151-241)
Depositing lab: Qing Zhong. Depositing organization: University of California, Berkeley. Publication: Identification of Barkor as a mammalian autophagy-specific factor for Beclin 1 and class III phosphatidylinositol 3-kinase. Sun Q, Fan W, Chen K, Ding X, Chen S, Zhong Q. Proc Natl Acad Sci U S A. 2008 Dec 9. 105(49):19211-6. 10.1073/pnas.0810452105 PubMed 19050071.
Backbone
  Vector backbone: pCDNA4/TO-3*flag
  Backbone size w/o insert (bp): 5100
  Vector type: Mammalian Expression
Growth in bacteria
  Bacterial resistance: Ampicillin, 100 μg/mL
  Growth temperature: 37°C
  Growth strain: DH5alpha
  Copy number: High Copy
Gene/Insert
  Gene/Insert name: Beclin1
  Species: H. sapiens (human)
  Insert size (bp): 1080
  Mutation: Amino acids 151-241 are deleted. Delta CC mutant.
  Entrez Gene: BECN1 (a.k.a. ATG6, VPS30, beclin1)
  Tag / fusion protein: FLAG (C terminal on insert)
  Cloning method: Restriction Enzyme; 5′ cloning site BamHI (unknown if destroyed); 3′ cloning site NotI (unknown if destroyed)
  Sequencing primers: 5′ CMV-F; 3′ BGH-rev
Terms and licenses: Academic/Nonprofit Terms; Industry Terms: Not Available to Industry
How to cite: pcDNA4-Beclin1-(151-241) was a gift from Qing Zhong (Addgene plasmid # 24393 ; http://n2t.net/addgene:24393 ; RRID:Addgene_24393)
