[The description below was written by a language model from this plasmid's Addgene catalogue record.]
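Description:
pcDNA4-Beclin1-(151-241) is a mammalian expression plasmid built on a pcDNA4/TO backbone modified to carry a triple FLAG tag (about 5.1 kb without insert). It is maintained in E. coli as a high-copy plasmid under ampicillin selection. No feature table accompanies the record, so promoter and terminator are not explicitly listed. The recommended sequencing primers (CMV forward and BGH reverse) fit the standard pcDNA4/TO layout, in which a CMV promoter bearing tetracycline operator sites drives the insert and a bovine growth hormone polyadenylation signal ends the transcript. In ordinary cells this promoter is constitutive, while in cells expressing the Tet repressor it becomes tetracycline-inducible. The record does not state a mammalian selection marker.

The insert is human Beclin 1 (BECN1, also known as ATG6 or VPS30), cloned between BamHI and NotI sites as a roughly 1.08 kb fragment. Despite what the name might suggest, the numbers denote a deletion: amino acids 151-241 are removed, producing a "delta CC" mutant that lacks the coiled-coil region. The protein carries a FLAG tag at its C terminus, which allows detection by immunoblotting or immunofluorescence and recovery by anti-FLAG immunoprecipitation.

The plasmid comes from work identifying Barkor as an autophagy-specific partner of Beclin 1 and the class III phosphatidylinositol 3-kinase. A coiled-coil deletion mutant of this kind is suited to domain-mapping experiments in transfected mammalian cells, for testing whether this region of Beclin 1 is needed for binding to interacting proteins or for autophagy-related functions, typically alongside the full-length protein and other truncations.
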