>Addgene plasmid #24393 | pcDNA4-Beclin1-(151-241) | addgene partial sequence | sequence record 30155 | 24393 with CMV-F
GAGCTCTCCCTATCAGTGATAGAGATCTCCCTATCAGTGATAGAGATCGTCGACGAGCTCGTTTAGTGAA
CCGTCAGATCGCCTGGAGACGCCATCCACGCTGTTTTGACCTCCATAGAAGACACCGGGACCGATCCAGC
CTCCGGACTCTAGCGTTTAAACTTAAGCTTGGTACCGAGCTCGGATCCATGGAAGGGTCTAAGACGTCCA
ACAACAGCACCATGCAGGTGAGCTTCGTGTGCCAGCGCTGCAGCCAGCCCCTGAAACTGGACACGAGTTT
CAAGATCCTGGACCGTGTCACCATCCAGGAACTCACAGCTCCATTACTTACCACAGCCCAGGCGAAACCA
GGAGAGACCCAGGAGGAAGAGACTAACTCAGGAGAGGAGCCATTTATTGAAACTCCTCGCCAGGATGGTG
TCTCTCGCAGATTCATCCCCCCAGCCAGGATGATGTCCACAGAAAGTGCCAACAGCTTCACTCTGATTGG
GGAGGCATCTGATGGCGGCACCATGGAGAACCTCAGCCGAAGACTGAAGGTCACTGGGGACCTTTTTGAC
ATCATGTCGGGCCAGACAGATGTGGATCACCCACTCTGTGAGGAATGCACAGATACTCTTTTAGACCAGC
TGGACACTCTGGATGATGAGCTGAAGAGTGTTGAAAACCAGATGCGTTATGCCCAGACGCAGCTGGATAA
GCTGAGAAAACCACTC
