>Addgene plasmid #24393 | pcDNA4-Beclin1-(151-241) | addgene partial sequence | sequence record 30156 | 24393 with BGH-rev
CTCTAGACTCGAGTCACTTGTCATCGTCATCCTTGTAGTCGATGTCATGATCTTTATAATCACCGTCATG
GTCTTTGTAGTCGCGGCCGCCTTTGTTATAAAATTGTGAGGACACCCAAGCAAGACCCCACTTAAGATTC
GTCAGCATGAACTTGAGAGCTTTTGTCCACTGCTCCTCAGAGTTAAACTGGGTTTTGATGGAATAGGAGC
CGCCACTGCCTCCTGTGTCTTCAATCTTGCCTTTCTCCACATCCATCCTGTAGGGAAGACAAAAACGTGT
CTCGCCTTTCTCAACCTCTTCTTTGAACTGCTGCACACAGTCCAGGAAAGCCACCATTGCATGGTCAAAC
TTGTTGTCCCAGAAAAACCGCAACCCCCCAGAACAGTATAACGGCAGCTCCTTAGATTTGTCTGTCAGAG
ACTCCAGATATGAATGGTTTCCGTAAGGAACAAGTCGGTATCTCTGAAATTTCAGACCCATCTTATTGGC
CAGAGCATGGAGCAGCAACACAGTCTGGCCCCAAGCAGCATTAATCTCATTCCATTCCACGGGAACACTG
GGCAGGCGACCCAGCCTGAAGTTATTGATTGTGCCAAACTGTCCACTGTGCCAGATGTGGAAGGTTGCAT
TAAAGACGTTGGTTTTCTTCAGCTTATCCAGCTGCGTCTGGGCATTAAC
