>Addgene plasmid #24393 | pcDNA4-Beclin1-(151-241) | addgene partial sequence | sequence record 39034 | M13-rev 5'-CAGGAAACAGCTATGACC-3'
GGTCGACGGTATACAGACATGATAAGATACATTGATGAGTTTGGACAAACCACAACTAGAATGCAGTGAA
AAAAATGCTTTATTTGTGAAATTTGTGATGCTATTGCTTTATTTGTAACCATTATAAGCTGCAATAAACA
AGTTGGGGTGGGCGAAGAACTCCAGCATGAGATCCCCGCGCTGGAGGATCATCCAGCCGGCGTCCCGGAA
AACGATTCCGAAGCCCAACCTTTCATAGAAGGCGGCGGTGGAATCGAAATCTCGTAGCACGTGTCAGTCC
TGCTCCTCGGCCACGAAGTGCACGCAGTTGCCGGCCGGGTCGCGCAGGGCGAACTCCCGCCCCCACGGCT
GCTCGCCGATCTCGGTCATGGCCGGCCCGGAGGCGTCCCGGAAGTTCGTGGACACGACCTCCGACCACTC
GGCGTACAGCTCGTCCAGGCCGCGCACCCACACCCAGGCCAGGGTGTTGTCCGGCACCACCTGGTCCTGG
ACCGCGCTGATGAACAGGGTCACGTCGTCCCGGACCACACCGGCGAAGTCGTCCTCCACGAAGTCCCGGG
AGAACCCGAGCCGGTCGGTCCAGAACTCGACCGCTCCGGCGACGTCGCGCGCGGTGAGCACCGGAACGGC
ACTGGTCAACTTGGCCATGGTTTAGTTCCTCACCTTGTCGTATTATACTATGCCGATATACTATGCCGAT
GATTAATTGTCAACACGTGCTGATCAGATCCGAAAATGGATATACAAGCTCCCGGGAGCTTTTTG
